Addgene plasmid #178687: A1-LCD-30G+30S-12F+12Y
Purpose: Bacterial expression of N-terminally 6His tagged A1-LCD with thirty Gly residues replaced with Ser, twelve Phe residues replaced with Tyr (LCD: low-complexity domain, aa 186-320)
Depositing lab: Tanja Mittag. Depositing organization: St. Jude Children's Research Hospital. Publication: Deciphering how naturally occurring sequence features impact the phase behaviours of disordered prion-like domains. Bremer A, Farag M, Borcherds WM, Peran I, Martin EW, Pappu RV, Mittag T. Nat Chem. 2022 Feb;14(2):196-207. doi: 10.1038/s41557-021-00840-w. Epub 2021 Dec 20. PubMed 34931046.
Backbone
  Vector backbone: pDEST17
  Vector type: Bacterial Expression
Growth in bacteria
  Bacterial resistance: Ampicillin, 100 μg/mL
  Growth temperature: 37°C
  Growth strain: DH5alpha
  Copy number: Low Copy
Gene/Insert
  Gene/Insert name: A1-LCD-30G+30S-12F+12Y
  Species: H. sapiens (human)
  Mutation: thirty Gly residues replaced with Ser, twelve Phe residues replaced with Tyr
  Entrez Gene: HNRNPA1 (a.k.a. ALS19, ALS20, HNRPA1, HNRPA1L3, IBMPFD3, MPD3, UP 1, hnRNP A1, hnRNP-A1)
  Tag / fusion protein: 6xHis (N terminal on insert)
  Cloning method: Gateway Cloning
Terms and licenses: Academic/Nonprofit Terms; Industry Terms: Not Available to Industry
How to cite: A1-LCD-30G+30S-12F+12Y was a gift from Tanja Mittag (Addgene plasmid # 178687 ; http://n2t.net/addgene:178687 ; RRID:Addgene_178687)
