[The description below was written by a language model from this plasmid's Addgene catalogue record and pLannotate feature annotations shown in this document.]
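Description:
A1-LCD-30G+30S-12F+12Y is a bacterial expression plasmid built on the Gateway destination vector pDEST17, carrying a designed variant of the low-complexity domain (LCD, residues 186-320) of human hnRNP A1 (HNRNPA1). In this variant thirty glycine residues are replaced with serine and twelve phenylalanine residues with tyrosine. The annotated sequence (about 5.1 kb) shows a T7 promoter followed by the phage T7 gene 10 ribosome binding site, an N-terminal polyhistidine tag (catalogued as 6xHis), an attB1 site, a partial match to a TEV protease recognition site, the LCD coding region, attB2 and a T7 terminator. The attB sites flanking the insert are the scars of the Gateway recombination used to load it. The TEV site between tag and insert suggests the histidine tag can be cleaved off after affinity purification. The automated annotation labels the insert as a fragment of the paralogue HNRNPA1L2, which reflects sequence similarity and the heavy mutation of the domain rather than a different gene. A short match to a T7 gene 10B-derived solubility tag lies downstream of attB2 and is probably backbone sequence rather than part of the expressed protein.

The backbone is pBR322-like. It has a ColE1/pMB1-type origin together with rop and the bom region, consistent with the low copy number recorded, and β-lactamase for ampicillin selection. Only fragments of the tetracycline resistance gene remain, so that marker should not be considered functional. Transcription depends on T7 RNA polymerase, so expression requires a host strain that supplies it. The associated study examined how sequence features of disordered prion-like domains shape their phase behaviour, and this construct provides recombinant protein for testing the contributions of glycine versus serine and phenylalanine versus tyrosine residues.
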