Features (pLannotate 1.2.2; 18 found; start..end, strand, type, name):
     21..39      +  promoter       T7 promoter: promoter for bacteriophage T7 RNA polymerase
     71..93      +  RBS            RBS: efficient ribosome binding site from bacteriophage T7 gene 10 (Olins and Rangwala, 1989)
    111..131     +  CDS            8xHis (fragment): 8xHis affinity tag
    140..164     +  protein_bind   attB1: mutant version of attB; recombination site for the Gateway® BP reaction BP Clonase™
    170..186     +  CDS            TEV site (fragment): tobacco etch virus (TEV) protease recognition and cleavage site
    191..541     +  CDS            HNRNPA1L2 (fragment): RA1L2_HUMAN - Also known as HNRNPA1L. Experimental evidence at transcript level: Swiss-Prot protein existence level 2. Involved in the packaging of pre-mRNA into hnRNP particles, transport of poly(A) mRNA from the nucleus to the cytoplasm and may modulate splice site selection. From Homo sapiens (Human).
    600..624     -  protein_bind   attB2: mutant version of attB; recombination site for the Gateway® BP reaction BP Clonase™
    634..683     +  CDS            SET1 (fragment): solubility-enhancement tag derived from T7 phage gene 10B
    691..738     +  terminator     T7 terminator: transcription terminator for bacteriophage T7 RNA polymerase
    764..1056    -  CDS            TcR (fragment): tetracycline efflux protein; tet; confers resistance to tetracycline
   1104..1132    -  promoter       tet promoter: E. coli promoter for tetracycline efflux protein gene
   1245..1349    +  promoter       AmpR promoter: bla
   1350..2210    +  CDS            AmpR: β-lactamase; bla; confers resistance to ampicillin, carbenicillin, and related antibiotics
   2381..2969    +  rep_origin     ori: high-copy-number ColE1/pMB1/pBR322/pUC origin of replication
   3155..3294    -  misc_feature   bom: basis of mobility region from pBR322
   3396..3587    -  CDS            rop: Rop protein, which maintains plasmids at low copy number; rop
   3604..3984    +  CDS            YPB1_ECOLX: Protein predicted: Swiss-Prot protein existence level 4. From Escherichia coli.
   4226..5130    -  CDS            TcR (fragment): tetracycline efflux protein; tet; confers resistance to tetracycline
>Addgene plasmid #178687 | A1-LCD-30G+30S-12F+12Y | addgene full sequence | sequence record 357019 | Addgene NGS Result
AGATCTCGATCCCGCGAAATTAATACGACTCACTATAGGGAGACCACAACGGTTTCCCTCTAGAAATAAT
TTTGTTTAACTTTAAGAAGGAGATATACATATGTCGTACTACCATCACCATCACCATCACCTCGAATCAA
CAAGTTTGTACAAAAAAGCAGGCTTCGAGAACCTGTATTTTCAGGGTAGCATGGCAAGCGCAAGCAGCAG
CCAGCGTAGCCGTAGCAGCAGCGGTAATTATAGCGGTAGCCGTTCAGGTAGCTATAGCGGCAATGATAAT
TATGGTCGCAGTGGCAATTATAGTGGTCGTAGCGGTTATTCAGGTAGTCGTAGTGGTAGCGGCTATAGTG
GTTCAAGCGATAGCTATAATTCCTATGGTAATGACAGCAGCAATTATTCTGGTTCCAGCAGCTATAATGA
TTATGGCAACTATAATAACCAGAGCAGCAACTATGGTCCGATGAAAAGTGGTAATTATTCCGGTCGTAGC
AGCTCAAGCAGTGGTAGCAGCGGTCAGTATTATGCAAAACCGCGTAATCAGGGTTCATATAGCGGTTCTA
GCAGCAGTAGCAGCTATTCAAGCAGCCGTCGTTATTAAGACCCAGCTTTCTTGTACAAAGTGGTTGATTC
GAGGCTGCTAACAAAGCCCGAAAGGAAGCTGAGTTGGCTGCTGCCACCGCTGAGCAATAACTAGCATAAC
CCCTTGGGGCCTCTAAACGGGTCTTGAGGGGTTTTTTGCTGAAAGGAGGAACTATATCCGGATATCCACA
GGACGGGTGTGGTCGCCATGATCGCGTAGTCGATAGTGGCTCCAAGTAGCGAAGCGAGCAGGACTGGGCG
GCGGCCAAAGCGGTCGGACAGTGCTCCGAGAACGGGTGCGCATAGAAATTGCATCAACGCATATAGCGCT
AGCAGCACGCCATAGTGACTGGCGATGCTGTCGGAATGGACGATATCCCGCAAGAGGCCCGGCAGTACCG
GCATAACCAAGCCTATGCCTACAGCATCCAGGGTGACGGTGCCGAGGATGACGATGAGCGCATTGTTAGA
TTTCATACACGGTGCCTGACTGCGTTAGCAATTTAACTGTGATAAACTACCGCATTAAAGCTTATCGATG
ATAAGCTGTCAAACATGAGAATTCTTGAAGACGAAAGGGCCTCGTGATACGCCTATTTTTATAGGTTAAT
GTCATGATAATAATGGTTTCTTAGACGTCAGGTGGCACTTTTCGGGGAAATGTGCGCGGAACCCCTATTT
GTTTATTTTTCTAAATACATTCAAATATGTATCCGCTCATGAGACAATAACCCTGATAAATGCTTCAATA
ATATTGAAAAAGGAAGAGTATGAGTATTCAACATTTCCGTGTCGCCCTTATTCCCTTTTTTGCGGCATTT
TGCCTTCCTGTTTTTGCTCACCCAGAAACGCTGGTGAAAGTAAAAGATGCTGAAGATCAGTTGGGTGCAC
GAGTGGGTTACATCGAACTGGATCTCAACAGCGGTAAGATCCTTGAGAGTTTTCGCCCCGAAGAACGTTT
TCCAATGATGAGCACTTTTAAAGTTCTGCTATGTGGCGCGGTATTATCCCGTGTTGACGCCGGGCAAGAG
CAACTCGGTCGCCGCATACACTATTCTCAGAATGACTTGGTTGAGTACTCACCAGTCACAGAAAAGCATC
TTACGGATGGCATGACAGTAAGAGAATTATGCAGTGCTGCCATAACCATGAGTGATAACACTGCGGCCAA
CTTACTTCTGACAACGATCGGAGGACCGAAGGAGCTAACCGCTTTTTTGCACAACATGGGGGATCATGTA
ACTCGCCTTGATCGTTGGGAACCGGAGCTGAATGAAGCCATACCAAACGACGAGCGTGACACCACGATGC
CTGCAGCAATGGCAACAACGTTGCGCAAACTATTAACTGGCGAACTACTTACTCTAGCTTCCCGGCAACA
ATTAATAGACTGGATGGAGGCGGATAAAGTTGCAGGACCACTTCTGCGCTCGGCCCTTCCGGCTGGCTGG
TTTATTGCTGATAAATCTGGAGCCGGTGAGCGTGGGTCTCGCGGTATCATTGCAGCACTGGGGCCAGATG
GTAAGCCCTCCCGTATCGTAGTTATCTACACGACGGGGAGTCAGGCAACTATGGATGAACGAAATAGACA
GATCGCTGAGATAGGTGCCTCACTGATTAAGCATTGGTAACTGTCAGACCAAGTTTACTCATATATACTT
TAGATTGATTTAAAACTTCATTTTTAATTTAAAAGGATCTAGGTGAAGATCCTTTTTGATAATCTCATGA
CCAAAATCCCTTAACGTGAGTTTTCGTTCCACTGAGCGTCAGACCCCGTAGAAAAGATCAAAGGATCTTC
TTGAGATCCTTTTTTTCTGCGCGTAATCTGCTGCTTGCAAACAAAAAAACCACCGCTACCAGCGGTGGTT
TGTTTGCCGGATCAAGAGCTACCAACTCTTTTTCCGAAGGTAACTGGCTTCAGCAGAGCGCAGATACCAA
ATACTGTCCTTCTAGTGTAGCCGTAGTTAGGCCACCACTTCAAGAACTCTGTAGCACCGCCTACATACCT
CGCTCTGCTAATCCTGTTACCAGTGGCTGCTGCCAGTGGCGATAAGTCGTGTCTTACCGGGTTGGACTCA
AGACGATAGTTACCGGATAAGGCGCAGCGGTCGGGCTGAACGGGGGGTTCGTGCACACAGCCCAGCTTGG
AGCGAACGACCTACACCGAACTGAGATACCTACAGCGTGAGCTATGAGAAAGCGCCACGCTTCCCGAAGG
GAGAAAGGCGGACAGGTATCCGGTAAGCGGCAGGGTCGGAACAGGAGAGCGCACGAGGGAGCTTCCAGGG
GGAAACGCCTGGTATCTTTATAGTCCTGTCGGGTTTCGCCACCTCTGACTTGAGCGTCGATTTTTGTGAT
GCTCGTCAGGGGGGCGGAGCCTATGGAAAAACGCCAGCAACGCGGCCTTTTTACGGTTCCTGGCCTTTTG
CTGGCCTTTTGCTCACATGTTCTTTCCTGCGTTATCCCCTGATTCTGTGGATAACCGTATTACCGCCTTT
GAGTGAGCTGATACCGCTCGCCGCAGCCGAACGACCGAGCGCAGCGAGTCAGTGAGCGAGGAAGCGGAAG
AGCGCCTGATGCGGTATTTTCTCCTTACGCATCTGTGCGGTATTTCACACCGCAATGGTGCACTCTCAGT
ACAATCTGCTCTGATGCCGCATAGTTAAGCCAGTATACACTCCGCTATCGCTACGTGACTGGGTCATGGC
TGCGCCCCGACACCCGCCAACACCCGCTGACGCGCCCTGACGGGCTTGTCTGCTCCCGGCATCCGCTTAC
AGACAAGCTGTGACCGTCTCCGGGAGCTGCATGTGTCAGAGGTTTTCACCGTCATCACCGAAACGCGCGA
GGCAGCTGCGGTAAAGCTCATCAGCGTGGTCGTGAAGCGATTCACAGATGTCTGCCTGTTCATCCGCGTC
CAGCTCGTTGAGTTTCTCCAGAAGCGTTAATGTCTGGCTTCTGATAAAGCGGGCCATGTTAAGGGCGGTT
TTTTCCTGTTTGGTCACTGATGCCTCCGTGTAAGGGGGATTTCTGTTCATGGGGGTAATGATACCGATGA
AACGAGAGAGGATGCTCACGATACGGGTTACTGATGATGAACATGCCCGGTTACTGGAACGTTGTGAGGG
TAAACAACTGGCGGTATGGATGCGGCGGGACCAGAGAAAAATCACTCAGGGTCAATGCCAGCGCTTCGTT
AATACAGATGTAGGTGTTCCACAGGGTAGCCAGCAGCATCCTGCGATGCAGATCCGGAACATAATGGTGC
AGGGCGCTGACTTCCGCGTTTCCAGACTTTACGAAACACGGAAACCGAAGACCATTCATGTTGTTGCTCA
GGTCGCAGACGTTTTGCAGCAGCAGTCGCTTCACGTTCGCTCGCGTATCGGTGATTCATTCTGCTAACCA
GTAAGGCAACCCCGCCAGCCTAGCCGGGTCCTCAACGACAGGAGCACGATCATGCGCACCCGTGGCCAGG
ACCCAACGCTGCCCGAGATGCGCCGCGTGCGGCTGCTGGAGATGGCGGACGCGATGGATATGTTCTGCCA
AGGGTTGGTTTGCGCATTCACAGTTCTCCGCAAGAATTGATTGGCTCCAATTCTTGGAGTGGTGAATCCG
TTAGCGAGGTGCCGCCGGCTTCCATTCAGGTCGAGGTGGCCCGGCTCCATGCACCGCGACGCAACGCGGG
GAGGCAGACAAGGTATAGGGCGGCGCCTACAATCCATGCCAACCCGTTCCATGTGCTCGCCGAGGCGGCA
TAAATCGCCGTGACGATCAGCGGTCCAATGATCGAAGTTAGGCTGGTAAGAGCCGCGAGCGATCCTTGAA
GCTGTCCCTGATGGTCGTCATCTACCTGCCTGGACAGCATGGCCTGCAACGCGGGCATCCCGATGCCGCC
GGAAGCGAGAAGAATCATAATGGGGAAGGCCATCCAGCCTCGCGTCGCGAACGCCAGCAAGACGTAGCCC
AGCGCGTCGGCCGCCATGCCGGCGATAATGGCCTGCTTCTCGCCGAAACGTTTGGTGGCGGGACCAGTGA
CGAAGGCTTGAGCGAGGGCGTGCAAGATTCCGAATACCGCAAGCGACAGGCCGATCATCGTCGCGCTCCA
GCGAAAGCGGTCCTCGCCGAAAATGACCCAGAGCGCTGCCGGCACCTGTCCTACGAGTTGCATGATAAAG
AAGACAGTCATAAGTGCGGCGACGATAGTCATGCCCCGCGCCCACCGGAAGGAGCTGACTGGGTTGAAGG
CTCTCAAGGGCATCGGTCGATCGACGCTCTCCCTTATGCGACTCCTGCATTAGGAAGCAGCCCAGTAGTA
GGTTGAGGCCGTTGAGCACCGCCGCCGCAAGGAATGGTGCATGCAAGGAGATGGCGCCCAACAGTCCCCC
GGCCACGGGGCCTGCCACCATACCCACGCCGAAACAAGCGCTCATGAGCCCGAAGTGGCGAGCCCGATCT
TCCCCATCGGTGATGTCGGCGATATAGGCGCCAGCAACCGCACCTGTGGCGCCGGTGATGCCGGCCACGA
TGCGTCCGGCGTAGAGGATCG
