>Addgene plasmid #178687 | A1-LCD-30G+30S-12F+12Y | depositor partial sequence | sequence record 357018 | ORF Sequence
ATGTCGTACTACCATCACCATCACCATCACCTCGAATCAACAAGTTTGTACAAAAAAGCAGGCTTCGAGA
ACCTGTATTTTCAGGGTAGCATGGCAAGCGCAAGCAGCAGCCAGCGTAGCCGTAGCAGCAGCGGTAATTA
TAGCGGTAGCCGTTCAGGTAGCTATAGCGGCAATGATAATTATGGTCGCAGTGGCAATTATAGTGGTCGT
AGCGGTTATTCAGGTAGTCGTAGTGGTAGCGGCTATAGTGGTTCAAGCGATAGCTATAATTCCTATGGTA
ATGACAGCAGCAATTATTCTGGTTCCAGCAGCTATAATGATTATGGCAACTATAATAACCAGAGCAGCAA
CTATGGTCCGATGAAAAGTGGTAATTATTCCGGTCGTAGCAGCTCAAGCAGTGGTAGCAGCGGTCAGTAT
TATGCAAAACCGCGTAATCAGGGTTCATATAGCGGTTCTAGCAGCAGTAGCAGCTATTCAAGCAGCCGTC
GTTATTAA
